Addgene plasmid #203091: Salsa-BC250-P3E10
Purpose: Expression of barcoded reporter plasmid for PRESTO-Salsa; EGFP/BC250
Depositing lab: Noah Palm. Depositing organization: Yale University. Publication: Highly multiplexed bioactivity screening reveals human and microbiota metabolome-GPCRome interactions. Chen H, Rosen CE, Gonzalez-Hernandez JA, Song D, Potempa J, Ring AM, Palm NW. Cell. 2023 Jul 6;186(14):3095-3110.e19. doi: 10.1016/j.cell.2023.05.024. Epub 2023 Jun 14. PubMed 37321219.
Backbone
  Vector backbone: pCER206
  Vector type: Mammalian Expression
Growth in bacteria
  Bacterial resistance: Ampicillin, 100 μg/mL
  Growth temperature: 37°C
  Growth strain: DH5alpha
  Copy number: High Copy
Gene/Insert
  Gene/Insert name: EGFP/BC250
  Species: Synthetic
  Insert size (bp): 730
  Promoter: Tet Response Element (TRE)
  Cloning method: Restriction Enzyme; 5′ cloning site BsrGI (not destroyed); 3′ cloning site HindIII (not destroyed)
  Sequencing primers: 5′ Custom primer (GAAGCGCGATCACATGG)
Terms and licenses: Academic/Nonprofit Terms; Industry Terms: Not Available to Industry
How to cite: Salsa-BC250-P3E10 was a gift from Noah Palm (Addgene plasmid # 203091 ; http://n2t.net/addgene:203091 ; RRID:Addgene_203091)
