[The description below was written by a language model from this plasmid's Addgene catalogue record and pLannotate feature annotations shown in this document.]
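Description:
Salsa-BC250-P3E10 is a 5.1 kb mammalian expression plasmid built on the pCER206 backbone that serves as one member of a barcoded reporter set for PRESTO-Salsa, a highly multiplexed GPCR bioactivity screening approach. It is propagated in E. coli as a high-copy plasmid through a ColE1/pUC-type origin and selected with ampicillin via the β-lactamase gene and its native promoter. No mammalian selection marker is annotated; only short remnants of other coding sequences (lacI, an aminoglycoside phosphotransferase, SV40 large T antigen) appear as fragments, and these look like backbone leftovers rather than functional parts.

The payload is a synthetic EGFP/BC250 insert of about 730 bp, cloned between BsrGI and HindIII sites and driven by a Tet response element. The feature table shows a central block of tetO repeats flanked by minimal promoters facing in opposite directions, which suggests a bidirectional Tet-responsive arrangement. On the forward strand, a TRE3G-type minimal promoter fragment leads into the EGFP coding sequence, with an SV40 polyadenylation signal annotated just downstream, although on the opposite strand. On the reverse strand, a minimal CMV promoter points toward a cloning site fragment, a rabbit β-globin intron with adjoining globin exon sequence, and a β-globin poly(A) signal. The record does not state what, if anything, this second arm expresses.

The barcode itself is not annotated as a separate feature, but the cloning sites and insert name imply that it sits just after EGFP, within the reporter transcript. In use, a tetracycline-controlled transactivator would induce transcription from the TRE. The unique BC250 barcode in the resulting transcript would then let this reporter's activity be told apart from other barcoded reporters in a pooled readout.
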