Features (pLannotate 1.2.2; 17 found; start..end, strand, type, name):
      2..55      +  CDS            lacI (fragment): lac repressor; lacI; The lac repressor binds to the lac operator to inhibit transcription in E. coli. This inhibition can be relieved by adding lactose or isopropyl-β-D-thiogalactopyranoside (IPTG).
    388..443     -  polyA_signal   β-globin poly(A) signal: rabbit β-globin polyadenylation signal (Gil and Proudfoot, 1987)
    518..640     -  CDS            HBB: HBB_COLGU - Experimental evidence at transcript level: Swiss-Prot protein existence level 2. Involved in oxygen transport from the lung to the various peripheral tissues. From Colobus guereza (Mantled guereza) (Eastern black-and-white colobus monkey).
    644..1216    -  intron         β-globin intron: intron from rabbit β-globin gene
   1312..1343    -  misc_feature   MCS (fragment): pUC18/19 multiple cloning site
   1437..1475    -  promoter       minimal CMV promoter: human cytomegalovirus (CMV) immediate early promoter
   1493..1708    -  protein_bind   tetracycline response element (fragment): contains seven copies of the tetracycline operator tetO tetracycline repressor TetR
   1708..1753    +  promoter       TRE3GV promoter (fragment): 3rd-generation Tet-responsive promoter that can be activated by binding of Tet-On® 3G, optimized for retroviral and lentiviral vectors
   1829..1856    +  misc_feature   MCS (fragment): pBluescript multiple cloning site
   1861..2580    +  CDS            EGFP: the original enhanced GFP (Yang et al., 1996) mammalian codon-optimized
   2591..2613    +  misc_feature   MCS (fragment): pBluescript multiple cloning site
   2627..2761    -  polyA_signal   SV40 poly(A) signal: SV40 polyadenylation signal
   2784..2867    -  CDS            large T antigen (fragment): large T antigen from SV40 (simian virus 40)
   2861..3091    -  CDS            str (fragment): STR_KLEPN - Protein inferred from homology: Swiss-Prot protein existence level 3. The aminoglycoside phosphotransferases achieve inactivation of their antibiotic substrates by phosphorylation. From Klebsiella pneumoniae.
   3210..3314    +  promoter       AmpR promoter: bla
   3315..4175    +  CDS            AmpR: β-lactamase; bla; confers resistance to ampicillin, carbenicillin, and related antibiotics
   4346..4934    +  rep_origin     ori: high-copy-number ColE1/pMB1/pBR322/pUC origin of replication
>Addgene plasmid #203091 | Salsa-BC250-P3E10 | addgene full sequence | sequence record 421410 | Addgene NGS Result
AGCGCCCAATACGCAAACCGCCTCTCCCCGCGCGTTGGCCGATTCATTAATGCAGTCGAGGGATCTCCAT
AAGAGAAGAGGGACAGCTATGACTGGGAGTAGTCAGGAGAGGAGGAAAAATCTGGCTAGTAAAACATGTA
AGGAAAATTTTAGGGATGTTAAAGAAAAAAATAACACAAAACAAAATATAAAAAAAATCTAACCTCAAGT
CAAGGCTTTTCTATGGAATAAGGAATGGACAGCAGGGGGCTGTTTCATATACTGATGACCTCTTTATAGC
CAACCTTTGTTCATGGCAGCCAGCATATGGGCATATGTTGCCAAACTCTAAACCAAATACTCATTCTGAT
GTTTTAAATGATTTGCCCTCCCATATGTCCTTCCGAGTGAGAGACACAAAAAATTCCAACACACTATTGC
AATGAAAATAAATTTCCTTTATTAGCCAGAAGTCAGATGCTCAAGGGGCTTCATGATGTCCCCATAATTT
TTGGCAGAGGGAAAAAGATCGATCTCAGTGGTATTTGTGAGCCAGGGCATTGGCCACACCAGCCACCACC
TTCTGATAGGCAGCCTGCACCTGAGGAGTGAATTCTTTGCCAAAATGATGAGACAGCACAACAACCAGCA
CGTTGCCCAGGAGCTGTAGGAAAGAGAAGAAGGCATGAACATGGTTAGCAGAGGGGCCCGGTTTGGACTC
AGAGTATTTTATCCTCATCTCAAACAGTGTATATCATTGTAACCATAAAGAGAAAGGCAGGATGATGACC
AGGGTGTAGTTGTTTCTACCAATAAGAATATTTCCACGCCAGCCAGAATTTATATGCAGAAATATTCTAC
CTTATCATTTAATTATAACAATTGTTCTCTAAAACTGTGCTGAAGTACAATATAATATACCCTGATTGCC
TTGAAAAAAAAGTGATTAGAGAAAGTACTTACAATCTGACAAATAAACAAAAGTGAATTTAAAAATTCGT
TACAAATGCAAGCTAAAGTTTAACGAAAAAGTTACAGAAAATGAAAAGAAAATAAGAGGAGACAATGGTT
GTCAACAGAGTAGAAAGTGAAAGAAACAAAATTATCATGAGGGTCCATGGTGATACAAGGGACATCTTCC
CATTCTAAACAACACCCTGAAAACTTTGCCCCCTCCATATAACATGAATTTTACAATAGCGAAAAAGAAA
GAACAATCAAGGGTCCCCAAACTCACCCTGAAGTTCTCAGCTCTAGAGATATCGTCGAGGCCGCGCTAGC
GTTTAAACTGTCGACCTTAATTAAGAGATCTGCTCGAGGCGCGTCAGCTGACTAGAGGATCCCCGGGTAC
CGAGCTCGAATTCGGGGCCGCGGAGGCTGGATCGGTCCCGGTGTCTTCTATGGAGGTCAAAACAGCGTGG
ATGGCGTCTCCAGGCGATCTGACGGTTCACTAAACGAGCTCTGCTTATATAGGCCTCCCACCGTACACGC
CTACCTCGACCCGGGTACCGAGCTCGACTTTCACTTTTCTCTATCACTGATAGGGAGTGGTAAACTCGAC
TTTCACTTTTCTCTATCACTGATAGGGAGTGGTAAACTCGACTTTCACTTTTCTCTATCACTGATAGGGA
GTGGTAAACTCGACTTTCACTTTTCTCTATCACTGATAGGGAGTGGTAAACTCGACTTTCACTTTTCTCT
ATCACTGATAGGGAGTGGTAAACTCGACCTATATAAGCAGAGCTCGTTTAGTGAACCGTCAGATCGCCTG
GAGACGCCATCCACGCTGTTTTGACCTCCATAGAAGACACCGGGACCGATCCAGCCTCCGCGGCCCCGAA
TTCCTGCAGCGGCCGCTCTAGAACTAGTGGATCCCCGCGGATGGTGAGCAAGGGCGAGGAGCTGTTCACC
GGGGTGGTGCCCATCCTGGTCGAGCTGGACGGCGACGTAAACGGCCACAAGTTCAGCGTGTCCGGCGAGG
GCGAGGGCGATGCCACCTACGGCAAGCTGACCCTGAAGTTCATCTGCACCACCGGCAAGCTGCCCGTGCC
CTGGCCCACCCTCGTGACCACCCTGACCTACGGCGTGCAGTGCTTCAGCCGCTACCCCGACCACATGAAG
CAGCACGACTTCTTCAAGTCCGCCATGCCCGAAGGCTACGTCCAGGAGCGCACCATCTTCTTCAAGGACG
ACGGCAACTACAAGACCCGCGCCGAGGTGAAGTTCGAGGGCGACACCCTGGTGAACCGCATCGAGCTGAA
GGGCATCGACTTCAAGGAGGACGGCAACATCCTGGGGCACAAGCTGGAGTACAACTACAACAGCCACAAC
GTCTATATCATGGCCGACAAGCAGAAGAACGGCATCAAGGTGAACTTCAAGATCCGCCACAACATCGAGG
ACGGCAGCGTGCAGCTCGCCGACCACTACCAGCAGAACACCCCCATCGGCGACGGCCCCGTGCTGCTGCC
CGACAACCACTACCTGAGCACCCAGTCCGCCCTGAGCAAAGACCCCAACGAGAAGCGCGATCACATGGTC
CTGCTGGAGTTCGTGACCGCCGCCGGGATCACTCTCGGCATGGACGAGCTGTACAAGTAAGCCATTGAGT
GAATTCGATATCAAGCTTGTCGACCTAGTTCTAGAGGATCCAGACATGATAAGATACATTGATGAGTTTG
GACAAACCACAACTAGAATGCAGTGAAAAAAATGCTTTATTTGTGAAATTTGTGATGCTATTGCTTTATT
TGTAACCATTATAAGCTGCAATAAACAAGTTAACAACAACAATTGCATTCATTTTATGTTTCAGGTTCAG
GGGGAGGTGTGGGAGGTTTTTTAAAGCAAGTAAAACCTCTACAAATGTGGTATGGCTGATTATGATCCTG
CAAGCCTCGTCGTCCTGGCCGGACCACGCTATCTGTGCAAGGTCCCCGGCCCCGGACGCGCGCTCCATGA
GCAGAGCGCCCGCCGCCGAGGCGAAGACTCGGGCGGCGCCCTGCCCGTCCCACCAGGTCAACAGGCGGTA
ACCGGCCTCTTCATCGGGAATGCGCGCGACCTTCAGCATCGCCGGCATGTCCCCCTGGCGGACGGGAAGT
ATCCAGCTCGACCAAGCTGGCCGCGTCGAGTGAAGACGAAAGGGCCTCGTGATACGCCTATTTTTATAGG
TTAATGTCATGATAATAATGGTTTCTTAGACGTCAGGTGGCACTTTTCGGGGAAATGTGCGCGGAACCCC
TATTTGTTTATTTTTCTAAATACATTCAAATATGTATCCGCTCATGAGACAATAACCCTGATAAATGCTT
CAATAATATTGAAAAAGGAAGAGTATGAGTATTCAACATTTCCGTGTCGCCCTTATTCCCTTTTTTGCGG
CATTTTGCCTTCCTGTTTTTGCTCACCCAGAAACGCTGGTGAAAGTAAAAGATGCTGAAGATCAGTTGGG
TGCACGAGTGGGTTACATCGAACTGGATCTCAACAGCGGTAAGATCCTTGAGAGTTTTCGCCCCGAAGAA
CGTTTTCCAATGATGAGCACTTTTAAAGTTCTGCTATGTGGCGCGGTATTATCCCGTGTTGACGCCGGGC
AAGAGCAACTCGGTCGCCGCATACACTATTCTCAGAATGACTTGGTTGAGTACTCACCAGTCACAGAAAA
GCATCTTACGGATGGCATGACAGTAAGAGAATTATGCAGTGCTGCCATAACCATGAGTGATAACACTGCG
GCCAACTTACTTCTGACAACGATCGGAGGACCGAAGGAGCTAACCGCTTTTTTGCACAACATGGGGGATC
ATGTAACTCGCCTTGATCGTTGGGAACCGGAGCTGAATGAAGCCATACCAAACGACGAGCGTGACACCAC
GATGCCTGTAGCAATGGCAACAACGTTGCGCAAACTATTAACTGGCGAACTACTTACTCTAGCTTCCCGG
CAACAATTAATAGACTGGATGGAGGCGGATAAAGTTGCAGGACCACTTCTGCGCTCGGCCCTTCCGGCTG
GCTGGTTTATTGCTGATAAATCTGGAGCCGGTGAGCGTGGGTCTCGCGGTATCATTGCAGCACTGGGGCC
AGATGGTAAGCCCTCCCGTATCGTAGTTATCTACACGACGGGGAGTCAGGCAACTATGGATGAACGAAAT
AGACAGATCGCTGAGATAGGTGCCTCACTGATTAAGCATTGGTAACTGTCAGACCAAGTTTACTCATATA
TACTTTAGATTGATTTAAAACTTCATTTTTAATTTAAAAGGATCTAGGTGAAGATCCTTTTTGATAATCT
CATGACCAAAATCCCTTAACGTGAGTTTTCGTTCCACTGAGCGTCAGACCCCGTAGAAAAGATCAAAGGA
TCTTCTTGAGATCCTTTTTTTCTGCGCGTAATCTGCTGCTTGCAAACAAAAAAACCACCGCTACCAGCGG
TGGTTTGTTTGCCGGATCAAGAGCTACCAACTCTTTTTCCGAAGGTAACTGGCTTCAGCAGAGCGCAGAT
ACCAAATACTGTTCTTCTAGTGTAGCCGTAGTTAGGCCACCACTTCAAGAACTCTGTAGCACCGCCTACA
TACCTCGCTCTGCTAATCCTGTTACCAGTGGCTGCTGCCAGTGGCGATAAGTCGTGTCTTACCGGGTTGG
ACTCAAGACGATAGTTACCGGATAAGGCGCAGCGGTCGGGCTGAACGGGGGGTTCGTGCACACAGCCCAG
CTTGGAGCGAACGACCTACACCGAACTGAGATACCTACAGCGTGAGCTATGAGAAAGCGCCACGCTTCCC
GAAGGGAGAAAGGCGGACAGGTATCCGGTAAGCGGCAGGGTCGGAACAGGAGAGCGCACGAGGGAGCTTC
CAGGGGGAAACGCCTGGTATCTTTATAGTCCTGTCGGGTTTCGCCACCTCTGACTTGAGCGTCGATTTTT
GTGATGCTCGTCAGGGGGGCGGAGCCTATGGAAAAACGCCAGCAACGCGGCCTTTTTACGGTTCCTGGCC
TTTTGCTGGCCTTTTGCTCACATGTTCTTTCCTGCGTTATCCCCTGATTCTGTGGATAACCGTATTACCG
CCTTTGAGTGAGCTGATACCGCTCGCCGCAGCCGAACGACCGAGCGCAGCGAGTCAGTGAGCGAGGAAGC
GGAAG
