>Addgene plasmid #203091 | Salsa-BC250-P3E10 | depositor partial sequence | sequence record 393964 | BC250
GCCATTGAGT
